Addgene plasmid #13075: 362 pCS Cherry DEST
Depositing lab: Nathan Lawson. Depositing organization: University of Massachusetts, Worcester. Publication: Gateway compatible vectors for analysis of gene function in the zebrafish. Villefranc JA, Amigo J, Lawson ND. Dev Dyn. 2007 Nov . 236(11):3077-87. 10.1002/dvdy.21354 PubMed 17948311.
Backbone
  Vector backbone: na
  Backbone size w/o insert (bp): 5778
Growth in bacteria
  Bacterial resistance: Chloramphenicol and Ampicillin, 25 & 100 μg/mL
  Growth temperature: 37°C
  Growth strain: ccdB Survival
  Growth instructions: Must be grown in a strain resistant to ccdB.
  Copy number: High Copy
Gene/Insert
  Gene/Insert name: Cherry
  Insert size (bp): 752
  Cloning method: Restriction Enzyme
  Sequencing primers: 5′ SP6
Resource information
  A portion of this plasmid was derived from a plasmid made by: Cherry is from Roger Tsien.
Terms and licenses: Academic/Nonprofit Terms; Industry Terms: Not Available to Industry
Depositor comments: There is a H30R mutation in mCherry. This mutation does not affect plasmid function and the construct has been validated for expression.
How to cite: 362 pCS Cherry DEST was a gift from Nathan Lawson (Addgene plasmid # 13075 ; http://n2t.net/addgene:13075 ; RRID:Addgene_13075)
