[The description below was written by a language model from this plasmid's Addgene catalogue record and pLannotate feature annotations shown in this document.]
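Description:
362 pCS Cherry DEST is a Gateway destination vector of about 6.5 kb, built for making N-terminal mCherry fusions to genes of interest and developed as part of a set of Gateway-compatible vectors for analysing gene function in zebrafish. The catalogue entry does not name a backbone. The name and the feature layout point to a pCS-style expression plasmid. In it, a simian CMV IE94 enhancer/promoter is followed by an SP6 promoter, the payload, and an SV40 polyadenylation signal. This arrangement permits either direct expression from injected or transfected DNA or in vitro SP6 transcription of mRNA. T7 and T3 promoters lie on the opposite strand downstream of the cassette.

The payload begins with the mCherry coding sequence, placed immediately upstream of the Gateway cassette. The depositor notes an H30R substitution in mCherry that does not impair function, and expression has been validated. The cassette is flanked by attR sites, the distal one annotated as attR3 with an overlapping attB2 core. It contains a chloramphenicol resistance gene (CmR), a ccdA fragment and the ccdB toxin gene. In an LR recombination with an entry clone, the CmR/ccdB segment is replaced by the gene of interest, which is positioned to be read as a fusion downstream of mCherry. ccdB counter-selects unrecombined vector in ordinary E. coli strains, so the empty vector must be maintained in a ccdB-resistant strain.

Propagation relies on a high-copy ColE1/pUC-type origin, with ampicillin resistance on the backbone and chloramphenicol resistance within the cassette. An f1 origin and remnants of lac regulatory and lacZα sequences are also present.
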