Features (pLannotate 1.2.2; 23 found; start..end, strand, type, name):
     35..53      +  promoter       SP6 promoter: promoter for bacteriophage SP6 RNA polymerase
    115..822     +  CDS            mCherry: mCherry is a basic (constitutively fluorescent) red fluorescent protein published in 2004, derived from Discosoma sp.. It is reported to be a very rapidly-maturing monomer with low acid sensitivity.
    835..959     +  protein_bind   attR1: mutant version of attR; recombination site for the Gateway® LR reaction LR Clonase™
    984..1014    +  promoter       lac UV5 promoter: E. coli lac promoter with an "up" mutation
   1038..1067    +  promoter       cat promoter (fragment): promoter of the E. coli cat gene encoding chloramphenicol acetyltransferase
   1068..1727    +  CDS            CmR: chloramphenicol acetyltransferase; cat; confers resistance to chloramphenicol
   1906..2064    +  CDS            ccdA (fragment): CCDA_ECO57 - Also known as H, letA. Experimental evidence at protein level: Swiss-Prot protein existence level 1. Antitoxin component of a type II toxin-antitoxin (TA) system which inhibits the post-segregational killing (PSK) of plasmid-free cells, also referred to as a plasmid addiction system. Binds to and blocks the activity of CcdB; will also remove bound CcdB protein from the CcdB-GyrA complex by forming a CcdA-CcdB complex, a process termed rejuvenation. Functions as a transcriptional corepressor for the ccdAB operon, repression also requires CcdB (By similarity). From Escherichia coli
   2069..2371    +  CDS            ccdB: CCDB_ECOLI - Also known as G, letB, letD. Experimental evidence at protein level: Swiss-Prot protein existence level 1. Toxic component of a type II toxin-antitoxin (TA) system, functioning in plasmid maintainence. Responsible for the post- segregational killing (PSK) of plasmid-free cells, also referred to as a plasmid addiction system. Half-life of over 2 hours. Cell killing by CcdB is accompanied by filamentation, defects in chromosome and plasmid segregation, defects in cell division, formation of anucleate cells, decreased DNA synthesis and plasmid loss. Interferes with the activity of DN
   2415..2536    -  protein_bind   attR3: mutant version of attR; recombination site for the Gateway® LR reaction LR Clonase™
   2518..2538    -  protein_bind   attB2: mutant version of attB; core recombination site for the Gateway® BP reaction BP Clonase™
   2557..2574    -  promoter       T7 promoter (fragment): promoter for bacteriophage T7 RNA polymerase
   2579..2713    -  polyA_signal   SV40 poly(A) signal: SV40 polyadenylation signal
   2826..2844    -  promoter       T3 promoter: promoter for bacteriophage T3 RNA polymerase
   2889..2905    -  protein_bind   lac operator: The lac repressor binds to the lac operator to inhibit transcription in E. coli. This inhibition can be relieved by adding lactose or isopropyl-β-D-thiogalactopyranoside (IPTG). lac repressor encoded by lacI
   2913..2943    -  promoter       lac promoter: promoter for the E. coli lac operon
   2958..2979    -  protein_bind   CAP binding site: CAP binding activates transcription in the presence of cAMP. E. coli catabolite activator protein
   2992..3084    -  CDS            lacI (fragment): lac repressor; lacI; The lac repressor binds to the lac operator to inhibit transcription in E. coli. This inhibition can be relieved by adding lactose or isopropyl-β-D-thiogalactopyranoside (IPTG).
   3267..3855    -  rep_origin     ori: high-copy-number ColE1/pMB1/pBR322/pUC origin of replication
   4026..4886    -  CDS            AmpR: β-lactamase; bla; confers resistance to ampicillin, carbenicillin, and related antibiotics
   4887..4991    -  promoter       AmpR promoter: bla
   5044..5472    -  rep_origin     f1 ori (sequence partly withheld): f1 bacteriophage origin of replication; arrow indicates direction of (+) strand synthesis
   5477..5543    -  CDS            lacZα (fragment): LacZα fragment of β-galactosidase; lacZ fragment
   5546..6530    +  promoter       CMV IE94 promoter: enhancer/promoter region of simian cytomegalovirus major immediate early transcription unit IE94
>Addgene plasmid #13075 | 362 pCS Cherry DEST | depositor full sequence | sequence record 7445 | Author sequence
CGCCATTCTGCCTGGGGACGTCGGAGCAAGCTTGATTTAGGTGACACTATAGAATACAAGCTACTTGTTC
TTTTTGCAGGATCCCATCGATTCGAATTCAAGGCTAGCGCCACCATGGTGAGCAAGGGCGAGGAGGACAA
CATGGCCATCATCAAGGAGTTCATGCGCTTCAAGGTGCACATGGAGGGCTCCGTGAACGGCCACGAGTTC
GAGATCGAGGGCGAGGGCGAGGGCCGCCCCTACGAGGGCACCCAGACCGCCAAGCTGAAGGTGACCAAGG
GCGGCCCCCTGCCCTTCGCCTGGGACATCCTGTCCCCTCAGTTCATGTACGGCTCCAAGGCCTACGTGAA
GCACCCCGCCGACATCCCCGACTACTTGAAGCTGTCCTTCCCCGAGGGCTTCAAGTGGGAGCGCGTGATG
AACTTCGAGGACGGCGGCGTGGTGACCGTGACCCAGGACTCCTCCCTGCAGGACGGCGAGTTCATCTACA
AGGTGAAGCTGCGCGGCACCAACTTCCCCTCCGACGGCCCCGTAATGCAGAAGAAGACCATGGGCTGGGA
GGCCTCCTCCGAGCGGATGTACCCCGAGGACGGCGCCCTGAAGGGCGAGATCAAGCAGAGGCTGAAGCTG
AAGGACGGCGGCCACTACGACGCCGAGGTCAAGACCACCTACAAGGCCAAGAAGCCCGTGCAGCTGCCCG
GCGCCTACAACGTCAACATCAAGCTGGACATCACCTCCCACAACGAGGACTACACCATCGTGGAACAGTA
CGAGCGCGCCGAGGGCCGCCACTCCACCGGCGGCATGGACGAGCTGTACAAGAGATCTCGAATCACAAGT
TTGTACAAAAAAGCTGAACGAGAAACGTAAAATGATATAAATATCAATATATTAAATTAGATTTTGCATA
AAAAACAGACTACATAATACTGTAAAACACAACATATCCAGTCACTATGGCGGCCGCATTAGGCACCCCA
GGCTTTACACTTTATGCTTCCGGCTCGTATAATGTGTGGATTTTGAGTTAGGATCCGTCGAGATTTTCAG
GAGCTAAGGAAGCTAAAATGGAGAAAAAAATCACTGGATATACCACCGTTGATATATCCCAATGGCATCG
TAAAGAACATTTTGAGGCATTTCAGTCAGTTGCTCAATGTACCTATAACCAGACCGTTCAGCTGGATATT
ACGGCCTTTTTAAAGACCGTAAAGAAAAATAAGCACAAGTTTTATCCGGCCTTTATTCACATTCTTGCCC
GCCTGATGAATGCTCATCCGGAATTCCGTATGGCAATGAAAGACGGTGAGCTGGTGATATGGGATAGTGT
TCACCCTTGTTACACCGTTTTCCATGAGCAAACTGAAACGTTTTCATCGCTCTGGAGTGAATACCACGAC
GATTTCCGGCAGTTTCTACACATATATTCGCAAGATGTGGCGTGTTACGGTGAAAACCTGGCCTATTTCC
CTAAAGGGTTTATTGAGAATATGTTTTTCGTCTCAGCCAATCCCTGGGTGAGTTTCACCAGTTTTGATTT
AAACGTGGCCAATATGGACAACTTCTTCGCCCCCGTTTTCACCATGGGCAAATATTATACGCAAGGCGAC
AAGGTGCTGATGCCGCTGGCGATTCAGGTTCATCATGCCGTTTGTGATGGCTTCCATGTCGGCAGAATGC
TTAATGAATTACAACAGTACTGCGATGAGTGGCAGGGCGGGGCGTAAACGCGTGGATCCGGCTTACTAAA
AGCCAGATAACAGTATGCGTATTTGCGCGCTGATTTTTGCGGTATAAGAATATATACTGATATGTATACC
CGAAGTATGTCAAAAAGAGGTATGCTATGAAGCAGCGTATTACAGTGACAGTTGACAGCGACAGCTATCA
GTTGCTCAAGGCATATATGATGTCAATATCTCCGGTCTGGTAAGCACAACCATGCAGAATGAAGCCCGTC
GTCTGCGTGCCGAACGCTGGAAAGCGGAAAATCAGGAAGGGATGGCTGAGGTCGCCCGGTTTATTGAAAT
GAACGGCTCTTTTGCTGACGAGAACAGGGGCTGGTGAAATGCAGTTTAAGGTTTACACCTATAAAAGAGA
GAGCCGTTATCGTCTGTTTGTGGATGTACAGAGTGATATTATTGACACGCCCGGGCGACGGATGGTGATC
CCCCTGGCCAGTGCACGTCTGCTGTCAGATAAAGTCTCCCGTGAACTTTACCCGGTGGTGCATATCGGGG
ATGAAAGCTGGCGCATGATGACCACCGATATGGCCAGTGTGCCGGTCTCCGTTATCGGGGAAGAAGTGGC
TGATCTCAGCCACCGCGAAAATGACATCAAAAACGCCATTAACCTGATGTTCTGGGGAATATAAATGTCA
GGCTCCCTTATACACAGCCAGTCTGCAGGTCGACCATAGTGACTGGATATGTTGTGTTTTACAGCATTAT
GTAGTCTGTTTTTTATGCAAAATCTAATTTAATATATTGATATTTATATCATTTTACGTTTCTCGTTCAG
CTTTCTTGTACAAAGTGGTGATTCGAGCCTCTAGAACTATAGTGAGTCGTATTACGTAGATCCAGACATG
ATAAGATACATTGATGAGTTTGGACAAACCACAACTAGAATGCAGTGAAAAAAATGCTTTATTTGTGAAA
TTTGTGATGCTATTGCTTTATTTGTAACCATTATAAGCTGCAATAAACAAGTTAACAACAACAATTGCAT
TCATTTTATGTTTCAGGTTCAGGGGGAGGTGTGGGAGGTTTTTTAATTCGCGGCCGCGGCGCCAATGCAT
TGGGCCCGGTACCCAGCTTTTGTTCCCTTTAGTGAGGGTTAATTGCGCGCTTGGCGTAATCATGGTCATA
GCTGTTTCCTGTGTGAAATTGTTATCCGCTCACAATTCCACACAACATACGAGCCGGAAGCATAAAGTGT
AAAGCCTGGGGTGCCTAATGAGTGAGCTAACTCACATTAATTGCGTTGCGCTCACTGCCCGCTTTCCAGT
CGGGAAACCTGTCGTGCCAGCTGCATTAATGAATCGGCCAACGCGCGGGGAGAGGCGGTTTGCGTATTGG
GCGCTCTTCCGCTTCCTCGCTCACTGACTCGCTGCGCTCGGTCGTTCGGCTGCGGCGAGCGGTATCAGCT
CACTCAAAGGCGGTAATACGGTTATCCACAGAATCAGGGGATAACGCAGGAAAGAACATGTGAGCAAAAG
GCCAGCAAAAGGCCAGGAACCGTAAAAAGGCCGCGTTGCTGGCGTTTTTCCATAGGCTCCGCCCCCCTGA
CGAGCATCACAAAAATCGACGCTCAAGTCAGAGGTGGCGAAACCCGACAGGACTATAAAGATACCAGGCG
TTTCCCCCTGGAAGCTCCCTCGTGCGCTCTCCTGTTCCGACCCTGCCGCTTACCGGATACCTGTCCGCCT
TTCTCCCTTCGGGAAGCGTGGCGCTTTCTCATAGCTCACGCTGTAGGTATCTCAGTTCGGTGTAGGTCGT
TCGCTCCAAGCTGGGCTGTGTGCACGAACCCCCCGTTCAGCCCGACCGCTGCGCCTTATCCGGTAACTAT
CGTCTTGAGTCCAACCCGGTAAGACACGACTTATCGCCACTGGCAGCAGCCACTGGTAACAGGATTAGCA
GAGCGAGGTATGTAGGCGGTGCTACAGAGTTCTTGAAGTGGTGGCCTAACTACGGCTACACTAGAAGGAC
AGTATTTGGTATCTGCGCTCTGCTGAAGCCAGTTACCTTCGGAAAAAGAGTTGGTAGCTCTTGATCCGGC
AAACAAACCACCGCTGGTAGCGGTGGTTTTTTTGTTTGCAAGCAGCAGATTACGCGCAGAAAAAAAGGAT
CTCAAGAAGATCCTTTGATCTTTTCTACGGGGTCTGACGCTCAGTGGAACGAAAACTCACGTTAAGGGAT
TTTGGTCATGAGATTATCAAAAAGGATCTTCACCTAGATCCTTTTAAATTAAAAATGAAGTTTTAAATCA
ATCTAAAGTATATATGAGTAAACTTGGTCTGACAGTTACCAATGCTTAATCAGTGAGGCACCTATCTCAG
CGATCTGTCTATTTCGTTCATCCATAGTTGCCTGACTCCCCGTCGTGTAGATAACTACGATACGGGAGGG
CTTACCATCTGGCCCCAGTGCTGCAATGATACCGCGAGACCCACGCTCACCGGCTCCAGATTTATCAGCA
ATAAACCAGCCAGCCGGAAGGGCCGAGCGCAGAAGTGGTCCTGCAACTTTATCCGCCTCCATCCAGTCTA
TTAATTGTTGCCGGGAAGCTAGAGTAAGTAGTTCGCCAGTTAATAGTTTGCGCAACGTTGTTGCCATTGC
TACAGGCATCGTGGTGTCACGCTCGTCGTTTGGTATGGCTTCATTCAGCTCCGGTTCCCAACGATCAAGG
CGAGTTACATGATCCCCCATGTTGTGCAAAAAAGCGGTTAGCTCCTTCGGTCCTCCGATCGTTGTCAGAA
GTAAGTTGGCCGCAGTGTTATCACTCATGGTTATGGCAGCACTGCATAATTCTCTTACTGTCATGCCATC
CGTAAGATGCTTTTCTGTGACTGGTGAGTACTCAACCAAGTCATTCTGAGAATAGTGTATGCGGCGACCG
AGTTGCTCTTGCCCGGCGTCAATACGGGATAATACCGCGCCACATAGCAGAACTTTAAAAGTGCTCATCA
TTGGAAAACGTTCTTCGGGGCGAAAACTCTCAAGGATCTTACCGCTGTTGAGATCCAGTTCGATGTAACC
CACTCGTGCACCCAACTGATCTTCAGCATCTTTTACTTTCACCAGCGTTTCTGGGTGAGCAAAAACAGGA
AGGCAAAATGCCGCAAAAAAGGGAATAAGGGCGACACGGAAATGTTGAATACTCATACTCTTCCTTTTTC
AATATTATTGAAGCATTTATCAGGGTTATTGTCTCATGAGCGGATACATATTTGAATGTATTTAGAAAAA
TAAACAAATAGGGGTTCCGCGCACATTTCCCCGAAAAGTGCCACCTAAATTGTAAGCGTTAATATTTTGT
TAAAATTCGCGTTAAATTTTTGTTAAATCAGCTCATTTTTTAACCAATAGGCCGAAATCGGCAAAATCCC
TTATAAATCAAAAGAATAGACCGAGATAGGGT
[37 nt withheld, positions 5143-5179]
AAAGAACGTGGACTCCAACGTCAAAGG
[49 nt withheld, positions 5207-5255]
T
[91 nt withheld, positions 5257-5347]
G
[124 nt withheld, positions 5349-5472]
CCCATTCGCCATTCAGGCTGCGCAACTGTTGGGAAGGGCGATCGGTGCGGGCCTCTTCGCTATTACGCCA
GTCGACCATAGCCAATTCAATATGGCGTATATGGACTCATGCCAATTCAATATGGTGGATCTGGACCTGT
GCCAATTCAATATGGCGTATATGGACTCGTGCCAATTCAATATGGTGGATCTGGACCCCAGCCAATTCAA
TATGGCGGACTTGGCACCATGCCAATTCAATATGGCGGACTTGGCACTGTGCCAACTGGGGAGGGGTCTA
CTTGGCACGGTGCCAAGTTTGAGGAGGGGTCTTGGCCCTGTGCCAAGTCCGCCATATTGAATTGGCATGG
TGCCAATAATGGCGGCCATATTGGCTATATGCCAGGATCAATATATAGGCAATATCCAATATGGCCCTAT
GCCAATATGGCTATTGGCCAGGTTCAATACTATGTATTGGCCCTATGCCATATAGTATTCCATATATGGG
TTTTCCTATTGACGTAGATAGCCCCTCCCAATGGGCGGTCCCATATACCATATATGGGGCTTCCTAATAC
CGCCCATAGCCACTCCCCCATTGACGTCAATGGTCTCTATATATGGTCTTTCCTATTGACGTCATATGGG
CGGTCCTATTGACGTATATGGCGCCTCCCCCATTGACGTCAATTACGGTAAATGGCCCGCCTGGCTCAAT
GCCCATTGACGTCAATAGGACCACCCACCATTGACGTCAATGGGATGGCTCATTGCCCATTCATATCCGT
TCTCACGCCCCCTATTGACGTCAATGACGGTAAATGGCCCACTTGGCAGTACATCAATATCTATTAATAG
TAACTTGGCAAGTACATTACTATTGGAAGGACGCCAGGGTACATTGGCAGTACTCCCATTGACGTCAATG
GCGGTAAATGGCCCGCGATGGCTGCCAAGTACATCCCCATTGACGTCAATGGGGAGGGGCAATGACGCAA
ATGGGCGTTCCATTGACGTAAATGGGCGGTAGGCGTGCCTAATGGGAGGTCTATATAAGCAATGCTCGTT
TAGGGAAC
