>Addgene plasmid #13075 | 362 pCS Cherry DEST | addgene partial sequence | sequence record 19452 | 13075 with SP6
CCATCGATTCGAATTCAAGGCTAGCGCCACCATGGTGAGCAAGGGCGAGGAGGACAACATGGCCATCATC
AAGGAGTTCATGCGCTTCAAGGTGCACATGGAGGGCTCCGTGAACGGCCGCGAGTTCGAGATCGAGGGCG
AGGGCGAGGGCCGCCCCTACGAGGGCACCCAGACCGCCAAGCTGAAGGTGACCAAGGGCGGCCCCCTGCC
CTTCGCCTGGGACATCCTGTCCCCTCAGTTCATGTACGGCTCCAAGGCCTACGTGAAGCACCCCGCCGAC
ATCCCCGACTACTTGAAGCTGTCCTTCCCCGAGGGCTTCAAGTGGGAGCGCGTGATGAACTTCGAGGACG
GCGGCGTGGTGACCGTGACCCAGGACTCCTCCCTGCAGGACGGCGAGTTCATCTACAAGGTGAAGCTGCG
CGGCACCAACTTCCCCTCCGACGGCCCCGTAATGCAGAAGAAGACCATGGGCTGGGAGGCCTCCTCCGAG
CGGATGTACCCCGAGGACGGCGCCCTGAAGGGCGAGATCAAGCAGAGGCTGAAGCTGAAGGACGGCGGCC
ACTACGACGCCGAGGTCAAGACCACCTACAAGGCCAAGAAGCCCGTGCAGCTGCCCGGCGCCTACAACGT
CAACATCAAGCTGGACATCACCTCCCACAACGAGGACTACACCATCGTGGAACAGTACGAGCGCGCCGAG
GGCCGCCACTCCACCGGCGGCATGGACGAGCTGTACAAGAGATCTCGAATCACAAGTTTGTACAAAAAAG
CTGAACGAGAAACGTAAAATGATATAAATATCAATATATTAAATTAGATTTTGCATAAAAAACAGACTAC
ATAATACTGTAAAACACAACATATCCAGTCACTATGGCGGCCGCATTA
